>Addgene plasmid #240130 | TurboID-NPM1c-MSCV-IRES-GFP | addgene full sequence | sequence record 479874 | Addgene NGS Result
GTTTGCAAGCAGCAGATTACGCGCAGAAAAAAAGGATCTCAAGAAGATCCTTTGATCTTTTCTACGGGGT
CTGACGCTCAGTGGAACGAAAACTCACGTTAAGGGATTTTGGTCATGAGATTATCAAAAAGGATCTTCAC
CTAGATCCTTTTAAATTAAAAATGAAGTTTTAAATCAATCTAAAGTATATATGAGTAAACTTGGTCTGAC
AGTTACCAATGCTTAATCAGTGAGGCACCTATCTCAGCGATCTGTCTATTTCGTTCATCCATAGTTGCCT
GACTCCCCGTCGTGTAGATAACTACGATACGGGAGGGCTTACCATCTGGCCCCAGTGCTGCAATGATACC
GCGAGACCCACGCTCACCGGCTCCAGATTTATCAGCAATAAACCAGCCAGCCGGAAGGGCCGAGCGCAGA
AGTGGTCCTGCAACTTTATCCGCCTCCATCCAGTCTATTAATTGTTGCCGGGAAGCTAGAGTAAGTAGTT
CGCCAGTTAATAGTTTGCGCAACGTTGTTGCCATTGCTACAGGCATCGTGGTGTCACGCTCGTCGTTTGG
TATGGCTTCATTCAGCTCCGGTTCCCAACGATCAAGGCGAGTTACATGATCCCCCATGTTGTGCAAAAAA
GCGGTTAGCTCCTTCGGTCCTCCGATCGTTGTCAGAAGTAAGTTGGCCGCAGTGTTATCACTCATGGTTA
TGGCAGCACTGCATAATTCTCTTACTGTCATGCCATCCGTAAGATGCTTTTCTGTGACTGGTGAGTACTC
AACCAAGTCATTCTGAGAATAGTGTATGCGGCGACCGAGTTGCTCTTGCCCGGCGTCAATACGGGATAAT
ACCGCGCCACATAGCAGAACTTTAAAAGTGCTCATCATTGGAAAACGTTCTTCGGGGCGAAAACTCTCAA
GGATCTTACCGCTGTTGAGATCCAGTTCGATGTAACCCACTCGTGCACCCAACTGATCTTCAGCATCTTT
TACTTTCACCAGCGTTTCTGGGTGAGCAAAAACAGGAAGGCAAAATGCCGCAAAAAAGGGAATAAGGGCG
ACACGGAAATGTTGAATACTCATACTCTTCCTTTTTCAATATTATTGAAGCATTTATCAGGGTTATTGTC
TCATGAGCGGATACATATTTGAATGTATTTAGAAAAATAAACAAATAGGGGTTCCGCGCACATTTCCCCG
AAAAGTGCCACCTGACGTCTAAGAAACCATTATTATCATGACATTAACCTATAAAAATAGGCGTATCACG
AGGCCCTTTCGTCTCGCGCGTTTCGGTGATGACGGTGAAAACCTCTGACACATGCAGCTCCCGGAGACGG
TCACAGCTTGTCTGTAAGCGGATGCCGGGAGCAGACAAGCCCGTCAGGGCGCGTCAGCGGGTGTTGGCGG
GTGTCGGGGCTGGCTTAACTATGCGGCATCAGAGCAGATTGTACTGAGAGTGCACCATATGCGGTGTGAA
ATACCGCACAGATGCGTAAGGAGAAAATACCGCATCAGGCGCCATTCGCCATTCAGGCTGCGCAACTGTT
GGGAAGGGCGATCGGTGCGGGCCTCTTCGCTATTACGCCAGCTGGCGAAAGGGGGATGTGCTGCAAGGCG
ATTAAGTTGGGTAACGCCAGGGTTTTCCCAGTCACGACGTTGTAAAACGACGGCGCAAGGAATGGTGCAT
GCAAGGAGATGGCGCCCAACAGTCCCCCGGCCACGGGGCCTGCCACCATACCCACGCCGAAACAAGCGCT
CATGAGCCCGAAGTGGCGAGCCCGATCTTCCCCATCGGTGATGTCGGCGATATAGGCGCCAGCAACCGCA
CCTGTGGCGCCGGTGATGCCGGCCACGATGCGTCCGGCGTAGAGGCGATTAGTCCAATTTGTTAAAGACA
GGATATCAGTGGTCCAGGCTCTAGTTTTGACTCAACAATATCACCAGCTGAAGCCTATAGAGTACGAGCC
ATAGATAAAATAAAAGATTTTATTTAGTCTCCAGAAAAAGGGGGGAATGAAAGACCCCACCTGTAGGTTT
GGCAAGCTAGCTTAAGTAACGCCATTTTGCAAGGCATGGAAAATACATAACTGAGAATAGAGAAGTTCAG
ATCAAGGTTAGGAACAGAGAGACAGCAGAATATGGGCCAAACAGGATATCTGTGGTAAGCAGTTCCTGCC
CCGGCTCAGGGCCAAGAACAGATGGTCCCCAGATGCGGTCCCGCCCTCAGCAGTTTCTAGAGAACCATCA
GATGTTTCCAGGGTGCCCCAAGGACCTGAAATGACCCTGTGCCTTATTTGAACTAACCAATCAGTTCGCT
TCTCGCTTCTGTTCGCGCGCTTCTGCTCCCCGAGCTCAATAAAAGAGCCCACAACCCCTCACTCGGCGCG
CCAGTCCTCCGATAGACTGCGTCGCCCGGGTACCCGTATTCCCAATAAAGCCTCTTGCTGTTTGCATCCG
AATCGTGGACTCGCTGATCCTTGGGAGGGTCTCCTCAGATTGATTGACTGCCCACCTCGGGGGTCTTTCA
TTTGGAGGTTCCACCGAGATTTGGAGACCCCTGCCCAGGGACCACCGACCCCCCCGCCGGGAGGTAAGCT
GGCCAGCGGTCGTTTCGTGTCTGTCTCTGTCTTTGTGCGTGTTTGTGCCGGCATCTAATGTTTGCGCCTG
CGTCTGTACTAGTTAGCTAACTAGCTCTGTATCTGGCGGACCCGTGGTGGAACTGACGAGTTCTGAACAC
CCGGCCGCAACCCTGGGAGACGTCCCAGGGACTTTGGGGGCCGTTTTTGTGGCCCGACCTGAGGAAGGGA
GTCGATGTGGAATCCGACCCCGTCAGGATATGTGGTTCTGGTAGGAGACGAGAACCTAAAACAGTTCCCG
CCTCCGTCTGAATTTTTGCTTTCGGTTTGGAACCGAAGCCGCGCGTCTTGTCTGCTGCAGCGCTGCAGCA
TCGTTCTGTGTTGTCTCTGTCTGACTGTGTTTCTGTATTTGTCTGAAAATTAGGGCCAGACTGTTACCAC
TCCCTTAAGTTTGACCTTAGGTCACTGGAAAGATGTCGAGCGGATCGCTCACAACCAGTCGGTAGATGTC
AAGAAGAGACGTTGGGTTACCTTCTGCTCTGCAGAATGGCCAACCTTTAACGTCGGATGGCCGCGAGACG
GCACCTTTAACCGAGACCTCATCACCCAGGTTAAGATCAAGGTCTTTTCACCTGGCCCGCATGGACACCC
AGACCAGGTCCCCTACATCGTGACCTGGGAAGCCTTGGCTTTTGACCCCCCTCCCTGGGTCAAGCCCTTT
GTACACCCTAAGCCTCCGCCTCCTCTTCCTCCATCCGCCCCGTCTCTCCCCCTTGAACCTCCTCGTTCGA
CCCCGCCTCGATCCTCCCTTTATCCAGCCCTCACTCCTTCTCTAGGCGCCGGAATTAGATCTCTCGAGGT
TAACCAATTCGCCACCATGAAAGACAATACTGTGCCTCTGAAGCTGATCGCTCTCCTGGCTAATGGCGAG
TTCCATAGTGGCGAACAGCTGGGAGAAACCCTGGGCATGTCCAGGGCCGCTATCAACAAGCACATTCAGA
CTCTGCGCGACTGGGGCGTGGACGTGTTCACCGTGCCCGGAAAGGGCTACTCTCTGCCCGAGCCTATCCC
GCTGCTGAACGCTAAACAGATTCTGGGACAGCTGGACGGCGGGAGCGTGGCAGTCCTGCCTGTGGTCGAC
TCCACCAATCAGTACCTGCTGGATCGAATCGGCGAGCTGAAGAGTGGGGATGCTTGCATTGCAGAATATC
AGCAGGCAGGGAGAGGAAGCAGAGGGAGGAAATGGTTCTCTCCTTTTGGAGCTAACCTGTACCTGAGTAT
GTTTTGGCGCCTGAAGCGGGGACCAGCAGCAATCGGCCTGGGCCCGGTCATCGGAATTGTCATGGCAGAA
GCGCTGCGAAAGCTGGGAGCAGACAAGGTGCGAGTCAAATGGCCCAATGACCTGTATCTGCAGGATAGAA
AGCTGGCAGGCATCCTGGTGGAGCTGGCCGGAATAACAGGCGATGCTGCACAGATCGTCATTGGCGCCGG
GATTAACGTGGCTATGAGGCGCGTGGAGGAAAGCGTGGTCAATCAGGGCTGGATCACACTGCAGGAAGCA
GGGATTAACCTGGACAGGAATACTCTGGCCGCTACGCTGATCCGAGAGCTGCGGGCAGCCCTGGAACTGT
TCGAGCAGGAAGGCCTGGCTCCATATCTGCCACGGTGGGAGAAGCTGGATAACTTCATCAATAGACCCGT
GAAGCTGATCATTGGGGACAAAGAGATTTTCGGGATTAGCCGGGGGATTGATAAACAGGGAGCCCTGCTG
CTGGAACAGGACGGAGTTATCAAACCCTGGATGGGCGGAGAAATCAGTCTGCGGTCTGCCGAAAAGGGTG
GAGGTGGTTCTGGCGGAGGCGGCTCTGGAGGAGGAGGAAGTGGATCCATGGAAGATTCGATGGACATGGA
CATGAGCCCCCTGAGGCCCCAGAACTATCTTTTCGGTTGTGAACTAAAGGCCGACAAAGATTATCACTTT
AAGGTGGATAATGATGAAAATGAGCACCAGTTATCTTTAAGAACGGTCAGTTTAGGGGCTGGTGCAAAGG
ATGAGTTGCACATTGTTGAAGCAGAGGCAATGAATTACGAAGGCAGTCCAATTAAAGTAACACTGGCAAC
TTTGAAAATGTCTGTACAGCCAACGGTTTCCCTTGGGGGCTTTGAAATAACACCACCAGTGGTCTTAAGG
TTGAAGTGTGGTTCAGGGCCAGTGCATATTAGTGGACAGCACTTAGTAGCTGTGGAGGAAGATGCAGAGT
CAGAAGATGAAGAGGAGGAGGATGTGAAACTCTTAAGTATATCTGGAAAGCGGTCTGCCCCTGGAGGTGG
TAGCAAGGTTCCACAGAAAAAAGTAAAACTTGCTGCTGATGAAGATGATGACGATGATGATGAAGAGGAT
GATGATGAAGATGATGATGATGATGATTTTGATGATGAGGAAGCTGAAGAAAAAGCGCCAGTGAAGAAAT
CTATACGAGATACTCCAGCCAAAAATGCACAAAAGTCAAATCAGAATGGAAAAGACTCAAAACCATCATC
AACACCAAGATCAAAAGGACAAGAATCCTTCAAGAAACAGGAAAAAACTCCTAAAACACCAAAAGGACCT
AGTTCTGTAGAAGACATTAAAGCAAAAATGCAAGCAAGTATAGAAAAAGGTGGTTCTCTTCCCAAAGTGG
AAGCCAAATTCATCAATTATGTGAAGAATTGCTTCCGGATGACTGACCAAGAGGCTATTCAAGATCTCTG
TCTGGCAGTGGAGGAAGTCTCTTTAAGAAAATAGGAATTCGCCCCCCCCCCCTAACGTTACTGGCCGAAG
CCGCTTGGAATAAGGCCGGTGTGCGTTTGTCTATATGTTATTTTCCACCATATTGCCGTCTTTTGGCAAT
GTGAGGGCCCGGAAACCTGGCCCTGTCTTCTTGACGAGCATTCCTAGGGGTCTTTCCCCTCTCGCCAAAG
GAATGCAAGGTCTGTTGAATGTCGTGAAGGAAGCAGTTCCTCTGGAAGCTTCTTGAAGACAAACAACGTC
TGTAGCGACCCTTTGCAGGCAGCGGAACCCCCCACCTGGCGACAGGTGCCTCTGCGGCCAAAAGCCACGT
GTATAAGATACACCTGCAAAGGCGGCACAACCCCAGTGCCACGTTGTGAGTTGGATAGTTGTGGAAAGAG
TCAAATGGCTCTCCTCAAGCGTATTCAACAAGGGGCTGAAGGATGCCCAGAAGGTACCCCATTGTATGGG
ATCTGATCTGGGGCCTCGGTGCACATGCTTTACATGTGTTTAGTCGAGGTTAAAAAAACGTCTAGGCCCC
CCGAACCACGGGGACGTGGTTTTCCTTTGAAAAACACGATGATAATATGGCCACAACCATGGTGAGCAAG
GGCGAGGAGCTGTTCACCGGGGTGGTGCCCATCCTGGTCGAGCTGGACGGCGACGTAAACGGCCACAAGT
TCAGCGTGTCTGGCGAGGGCGAGGGCGATGCCACCTACGGCAAGCTGACCCTGAAGTTCATCTGCACCAC
CGGCAAGCTGCCCGTGCCCTGGCCCACCCTCGTGACCACCCTGACCTACGGCGTGCAGTGCTTCAGCCGC
TACCCCGACCACATGAAGCAGCACGACTTCTTCAAGTCCGCCATGCCCGAAGGCTACGTCCAGGAGCGCA
CCATCTTCTTCAAGGACGACGGCAACTACAAGACCCGCGCCGAGGTGAAGTTCGAGGGCGACACCCTGGT
GAACCGCATCGAGCTGAAGGGCATCGACTTCAAGGAGGACGGCAACATCCTGGGGCACAAGCTGGAGTAC
AACTACAACAGCCACAACGTCTATATCATGGCCGACAAGCAGAAGAACGGCATCAAGGCGAACTTCAAGA
TCCGCCACAACATCGAGGACGGCAGCGTGCAGCTCGCCGACCACTACCAGCAGAACACCCCCATCGGCGA
CGGCCCCGTGCTGCTGCCCGACAACCACTACCTGAGCACCCAGTCCGCCCTGAGCAAAGACCCCAACGAG
AAGCGCGATCACATGGTCCTGCTGGAGTTCGTGACCGCCGCCGGGATCACTCTCGGCATGGACGAGCTGT
ACAAGTAATGAATTAATTAAGAATTATCAAGCTTATCGATACCGTCGACCTGCAGCCAAGCTTATCGATA
AAATAAAAGATTTTATTTAGTCTCCAGAAAAAGGGGGGAATGAAAGACCCCACCTGTAGGTTTGGCAAGC
TAGCTTAAGTAACGCCATTTTGCAAGGCATGGAAAATACATAACTGAGAATAGAGAAGTTCAGATCAAGG
TTAGGAACAGAGAGACAGCAGAATATGGGCCAAACAGGATATCTGTGGTAAGCAGTTCCTGCCCCGGCTC
AGGGCCAAGAACAGATGGTCCCCAGATGCGGTCCCGCCCTCAGCAGTTTCTAGAGAACCATCAGATGTTT
CCAGGGTGCCCCAAGGACCTGAAATGACCCTGTGCCTTATTTGAACTAACCAATCAGTTCGCTTCTCGCT
TCTGTTCGCGCGCTTCTGCTCCCCGAGCTCAATAAAAGAGCCCACAACCCCTCACTCGGCGCGCCAGTCC
TCCGATAGACTGCGTCGCCCGGGTACCCGTGTATCCAATAAACCCTCTTGCAGTTGCATCCGACTTGTGG
TCTCGCTGTTCCTTGGGAGGGTCTCCTCTGAGTGATTGACTACCCGTCAGCGGGGGTCTTTCATGGGTAA
CAGTTTCTTGAAGTTGGAGAACAACATTCTGAGGGTAGGAGTCGAATATTAAGTAATCCTGACTCAATTA
GCCACTGTTTTGAATCCACATACTCCAATACTCCTGAAATAGTTCATTATGGACAGCGCAGAAAGAGCTG
GGGAGAATTGTGAAATTGTTATCCGCTCACAATTCCACACAACATACGAGCCGGAAGCATAAAGTGTAAA
GCCTGGGGTGCCTAATGAGTGAGCTAACTCACATTAATTGCGTTGCGCTCACTGCCCGCTTTCCAGTCGG
GAAACCTGTCGTGCCAGCTGCATTAATGAATCGGCCAACGCGCGGGGAGAGGCGGTTTGCGTATTGGGCG
CTCTTCCGCTTCCTCGCTCACTGACTCGCTGCGCTCGGTCGTTCGGCTGCGGCGAGCGGTATCAGCTCAC
TCAAAGGCGGTAATACGGTTATCCACAGAATCAGGGGATAACGCAGGAAAGAACATGTGAGCAAAAGGCC
AGCAAAAGGCCAGGAACCGTAAAAAGGCCGCGTTGCTGGCGTTTTTCCATAGGCTCCGCCCCCCTGACGA
GCATCACAAAAATCGACGCTCAAGTCAGAGGTGGCGAAACCCGACAGGACTATAAAGATACCAGGCGTTT
CCCCCTGGAAGCTCCCTCGTGCGCTCTCCTGTTCCGACCCTGCCGCTTACCGGATACCTGTCCGCCTTTC
TCCCTTCGGGAAGCGTGGCGCTTTCTCATAGCTCACGCTGTAGGTATCTCAGTTCGGTGTAGGTCGTTCG
CTCCAAGCTGGGCTGTGTGCACGAACCCCCCGTTCAGCCCGACCGCTGCGCCTTATCCGGTAACTATCGT
CTTGAGTCCAACCCGGTAAGACACGACTTATCGCCACTGGCAGCAGCCACTGGTAACAGGATTAGCAGAG
CGAGGTATGTAGGCGGTGCTACAGAGTTCTTGAAGTGGTGGCCTAACTACGGCTACACTAGAAGAACAGT
ATTTGGTATCTGCGCTCTGCTGAAGCCAGTTACCTTCGGAAAAAGAGTTGGTAGCTCTTGATCCGGCAAA
CAAACCACCGCTGGTAGCGGTGGTTTTTTT
Features (pLannotate 1.2.2; 21 found; start..end, strand, type, name):
    213..1073    -  CDS            AmpR: β-lactamase; bla; confers resistance to ampicillin, carbenicillin, and related antibiotics
   1074..1178    -  promoter       AmpR promoter: bla
   1273..1308    +  CDS            rop (fragment): Rop protein, which maintains plasmids at low copy number; rop
   1410..1509    +  misc_feature   bom (fragment): basis of mobility region from pBR322
   1515..1664    -  CDS            lacZα (fragment): LacZα fragment of β-galactosidase; lacZ fragment
   1664..1865    -  CDS            TcR (fragment): tetracycline efflux protein; tet; confers resistance to tetracycline
   1866..1964    +  CDS            env (fragment): murine leukemia virus gPr80 envelope polyprotein precursor; env; proteolytically cleaved into gp70SU and p15TM subunits
   2006..2522    +  LTR            5' LTR: 5' long terminal repeat from murine embryonic stem cell virus
   2586..2927    +  misc_feature   MESV Ψ: packaging signal of murine embryonic stem cell virus
   2994..3410    +  CDS            gag (truncated): truncated Moloney murine leukemia virus (MMLV) gag gene lacking the start codon
   3447..4406    +  CDS            TurboID: mutant of the E. coli biotin ligase BioID engineered for improved catalytic efficiency (Branon et al., 2018)
   4458..5318    +  CDS            NPM1: NPM_HUMAN - Also known as NPM. Experimental evidence at protein level: Swiss-Prot protein existence level 1. Involved in diverse cellular processes such as ribosome biogenesis, centrosome duplication, protein chaperoning, histone assembly, cell proliferation, and regulation of tumor suppressors p53/TP53 and ARF. Binds ribosome presumably to drive ribosome nuclear export. Associated with nucleolar ribonucleoprotein structures and bind single-stranded nucleic acids. Acts as a chaperonin for the core histones H3, H2B and H4. Stimulates APEX1 endonuclease activity on apurinic/apyrimidinic (AP) dou
   5463..5925    +  misc_feature   IRES: internal ribosome entry site (IRES) of the encephalomyocarditis virus (EMCV)
   5939..6658    +  CDS            EGFP: the original enhanced GFP (Yang et al., 1996) mammalian codon-optimized
   6675..6701    +  misc_feature   MCS (fragment): pBluescript multiple cloning site
   6760..7274    +  LTR            3' LTR: 3' long terminal repeat from murine embryonic stem cell virus
   7436..7452    -  protein_bind   lac operator: The lac repressor binds to the lac operator to inhibit transcription in E. coli. This inhibition can be relieved by adding lactose or isopropyl-β-D-thiogalactopyranoside (IPTG). lac repressor encoded by lacI
   7460..7490    -  promoter       lac promoter: promoter for the E. coli lac operon
   7505..7526    -  protein_bind   CAP binding site: CAP binding activates transcription in the presence of cAMP. E. coli catabolite activator protein
   7539..7631    -  CDS            lacI (fragment): lac repressor; lacI; The lac repressor binds to the lac operator to inhibit transcription in E. coli. This inhibition can be relieved by adding lactose or isopropyl-β-D-thiogalactopyranoside (IPTG).
   7814..42      -  rep_origin     ori (across the origin): high-copy-number ColE1/pMB1/pBR322/pUC origin of replication
