[The description below was written by a language model from this plasmid's Addgene catalogue record and pLannotate feature annotations shown in this document.]
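Description:
TurboID-NPM1c-MSCV-IRES-GFP is an 8.4 kb gammaretroviral expression plasmid built on the MSCV (murine stem cell virus) backbone, intended for delivering a proximity-labelling fusion protein into mammalian cells. In bacteria it is maintained through a high-copy ColE1/pUC-type origin and selected with ampicillin via the β-lactamase gene. The remaining bacterial annotations (fragments of rop, bom, lacZα, TcR and lacI, plus a lac promoter/operator) are non-functional remnants of earlier cloning vectors.

The retroviral cassette is flanked by 5' and 3' long terminal repeats of murine embryonic stem cell virus origin. The 5' LTR is the only annotated mammalian promoter upstream of the insert, so it presumably drives transcription of the payload. It is followed by the Ψ packaging signal and a truncated gag segment lacking its start codon, which together promote encapsidation of the genomic RNA when gag, pol and env are provided in trans by a packaging system. Downstream lies the open reading frame for TurboID, an engineered, highly active E. coli biotin ligase, fused to the N-terminus of human NPM1c. This is the nucleophosmin variant carrying the C-terminal frameshift mutation seen in acute myeloid leukaemia. An EMCV IRES follows the fusion and allows cap-independent translation of EGFP from the same bicistronic transcript, so GFP is a separate co-expressed marker rather than a fused tag and serves to identify or sort transduced cells.

The record states only that the construct expresses the TurboID-NPM1c fusion in mammalian cells. The design is consistent with biotinylating proteins in the vicinity of mutant NPM1 so that they can be captured and identified, and the associated publication concerns acute myeloid leukaemia progression.
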