Addgene plasmid #240130: TurboID-NPM1c-MSCV-IRES-GFP
Purpose: Expresses TurboID-NPM1c fusion in mammalian cells
Depositing lab: Timothy Ley. Depositing organization: Washington University in Saint Louis. Publication: Overexpression of the signaling-coordinator GAB2 can play an important role in Acute Myeloid Leukemia progression. Kramer MH, Richardson SN, Li Y, Yin T, Helton NM, George DR, Cai M, Ramakrishnan SM, Katerndahl CD, Miller CA, Ley TJ. J Clin Invest. 2025 Aug 7:e195929. doi: 10.1172/JCI195929. PubMed 40773291.
Backbone
  Vector backbone: MSCV
  Backbone size w/o insert (bp): 6437
  Total vector size (bp): 8360
  Vector type: Mammalian Expression, Retroviral
Growth in bacteria
  Bacterial resistance: Ampicillin, 100 μg/mL
  Growth temperature: 37°C
  Growth strain: NEB Stable
  Copy number: High Copy
Gene/Insert
  Gene/Insert name: NPM1c (alt name: NPMc)
  Species: H. sapiens (human)
  Insert size (bp): 894
  Mutation: C-terminal frameshift mutation as seen in Acute Myeloid Leukemia
  Entrez Gene: NPM1 (a.k.a. B23, NPM)
  Tag / fusion protein: TurboID (N terminal on insert); IRES-GFP (C terminal on insert)
Terms and licenses: Academic/Nonprofit Terms; Industry Terms: Not Available to Industry
How to cite: TurboID-NPM1c-MSCV-IRES-GFP was a gift from Timothy Ley (Addgene plasmid # 240130 ; http://n2t.net/addgene:240130 ; RRID:Addgene_240130)
